>Addgene plasmid #76645 | TGFBR1 gRNA (BRDN0001145243) | addgene full sequence | sequence record 186228 | Addgene Assembled Sequence
CCCGGGTGCAAAGATGGATAAAGTTTTAAACAGAGAGGAATCTTTGCAGCTAATGGACCTTCTAGGTCTT
GAAAGGAGTGGGAATTGGCTCCGGTGCCCGTCAGTGGGCAGAGCGCACATCGCCCACAGTCCCCGAGAAG
TTGGGGGGAGGGGTCGGCAATTGATCCGGTGCCTAGAGAAGGTGGCGCGGGGTAAACTGGGAAAGTGATG
TCGTGTACTGGCTCCGCCTTTTTCCCGAGGGTGGGGGAGAACCGTATATAAGTGCAGTAGTCGCCGTGAA
CGTTCTTTTTCGCAACGGGTTTGCCGCCAGAACACAGGTAAGTGCCGTGTGTGGTTCCCGCGGGCCTGGC
CTCTTTACGGGTTATGGCCCTTGCGTGCCTTGAATTACTTCCACCTGGCTGCAGTACGTGATTCTTGATC
CCGAGCTTCGGGTTGGAAGTGGGTGGGAGAGTTCGAGGCCTTGCGCTTAAGGAGCCCCTTCGCCTCGTGC
TTGAGTTGAGGCCTGGCCTGGGCGCTGGGGCCGCCGCGTGCGAATCTGGTGGCACCTTCGCGCCTGTCTC
GCTGCTTTCGATAAGTCTCTAGCCATTTAAAATTTTTGATGACCTGCTGCGACGCTTTTTTTCTGGCAAG
ATAGTCTTGTAAATGCGGGCCAAGATCTGCACACTGGTATTTCGGTTTTTGGGGCCGCGGGCGGCGACGG
GGCCCGTGCGTCCCAGCGCACATGTTCGGCGAGGCGGGGCCTGCGAGCGCGGCCACCGAGAATCGGACGG
GGGTAGTCTCAAGCTGGCCGGCCTGCTCTGGTGCCTGGCCTCGCGCCGCCGTGTATCGCCCCGCCCTGGG
CGGCAAGGCTGGCCCGGTCGGCACCAGTTGCGTGAGCGGAAAGATGGCCGCTTCCCGGCCCTGCTGCAGG
GAGCTCAAAATGGAGGACGCGGCGCTCGGGAGAGCGGGCGGGTGAGTCACCCACACAAAGGAAAAGGGCC
TTTCCGTCCTCAGCCGTCGCTTCATGTGACTCCACGGAGTACCGGGCGCCGTCCAGGCACCTCGATTAGT
TCTCGAGCTTTTGGAGTACGTCGTCTTTAGGTTGGGGGGAGGGGTTTTATGCGATGGAGTTTCCCCACAC
TGAGTGGGTGGAGACTGAAGTTAGGCCAGCTTGGCACTTGATGTAATTCTCCTTGGAATTTGCCCTTTTT
GAGTTTGGATCTTGGTTCATTCTCAAGCCTCAGACAGTGGTTCAAAGTTTTTTTCTTCCATTTCAGGTGT
CGTGACGTACGGCCACCATGACCGAGTACAAGCCCACGGTGCGCCTCGCCACCCGCGACGACGTCCCCAG
GGCCGTACGCACCCTCGCCGCCGCGTTCGCCGACTACCCCGCCACGCGCCACACCGTCGATCCGGACCGC
CACATCGAGCGGGTCACCGAGCTGCAAGAACTCTTCCTCACGCGCGTCGGGCTCGACATCGGCAAGGTGT
GGGTCGCGGACGACGGCGCCGCCGTGGCGGTCTGGACCACGCCGGAGAGCGTCGAAGCGGGGGCGGTGTT
CGCCGAGATCGGCCCGCGCATGGCCGAGTTGAGCGGTTCCCGGCTGGCCGCGCAGCAACAGATGGAAGGC
CTCCTGGCGCCGCACCGGCCCAAGGAGCCCGCGTGGTTCCTGGCCACCGTCGGAGTCTCGCCCGACCACC
AGGGCAAGGGTCTGGGCAGCGCCGTCGTGCTCCCCGGAGTGGAGGCGGCCGAGCGCGCCGGGGTGCCCGC
CTTCCTGGAGACCTCCGCGCCCCGCAACCTCCCCTTCTACGAGCGGCTCGGCTTCACCGTCACCGCCGAC
GTCGAGGTGCCCGAAGGACCGCGCACCTGGTGCATGACCCGCAAGCCCGGTGCCTGAACGCGTTAAGTCG
ACAATCAACCTCTGGATTACAAAATTTGTGAAAGATTGACTGGTATTCTTAACTATGTTGCTCCTTTTAC
GCTATGTGGATACGCTGCTTTAATGCCTTTGTATCATGCTATTGCTTCCCGTATGGCTTTCATTTTCTCC
TCCTTGTATAAATCCTGGTTGCTGTCTCTTTATGAGGAGTTGTGGCCCGTTGTCAGGCAACGTGGCGTGG
TGTGCACTGTGTTTGCTGACGCAACCCCCACTGGTTGGGGCATTGCCACCACCTGTCAGCTCCTTTCCGG
GACTTTCGCTTTCCCCCTCCCTATTGCCACGGCGGAACTCATCGCCGCCTGCCTTGCCCGCTGCTGGACA
GGGGCTCGGCTGTTGGGCACTGACAATTCCGTGGTGTTGTCGGGGAAATCATCGTCCTTTCCTTGGCTGC
TCGCCTGTGTTGCCACCTGGATTCTGCGCGGGACGTCCTTCTGCTACGTCCCTTCGGCCCTCAATCCAGC
GGACCTTCCTTCCCGCGGCCTGCTGCCGGCTCTGCGGCCTCTTCCGCGTCTTCGCCTTCGCCCTCAGACG
AGTCGGATCTCCCTTTGGGCCGCCTCCCCGCGTCGACTTTAAGACCAATGACTTACAAGGCAGCTGTAGA
TCTTAGCCACTTTTTAAAAGAAAAGGGGGGACTGGAAGGGCTAATTCACTCCCAACGAAGACAAGATCTG
CTTTTTGCTTGTACTGGGTCTCTCTGGTTAGACCAGATCTGAGCCTGGGAGCTCTCTGGCTAACTAGGGA
ACCCACTGCTTAAGCCTCAATAAAGCTTGCCTTGAGTGCTTCAAGTAGTGTGTGCCCGTCTGTTGTGTGA
CTCTGGTAACTAGAGATCCCTCAGACCCTTTTAGTCAGTGTGGAAAATCTCTAGCAGTACGTATAGTAGT
TCATGTCATCTTATTATTCAGTATTTATAACTTGCAAAGAAATGAATATCAGAGAGTGAGAGGAACTTGT
TTATTGCAGCTTATAATGGTTACAAATAAAGCAATAGCATCACAAATTTCACAAATAAAGCATTTTTTTC
ACTGCATTCTAGTTGTGGTTTGTCCAAACTCATCAATGTATCTTATCATGTCTGGCTCTAGCTATCCCGC
CCCTAACTCCGCCCATCCCGCCCCTAACTCCGCCCAGTTCCGCCCATTCTCCGCCCCATGGCTGACTAAT
TTTTTTTATTTATGCAGAGGCCGAGGCCGCCTCGGCCTCTGAGCTATTCCAGAAGTAGTGAGGAGGCTTT
TTTGGAGGCCTAGGGACGTACCCAATTCGCCCTATAGTGAGTCGTATTACGCGCGCTCACTGGCCGTCGT
TTTACAACGTCGTGACTGGGAAAACCCTGGCGTTACCCAACTTAATCGCCTTGCAGCACATCCCCCTTTC
GCCAGCTGGCGTAATAGCGAAGAGGCCCGCACCGATCGCCCTTCCCAACAGTTGCGCAGCCTGAATGGCG
AATGGG
[124 nt withheld, positions 3367-3490]
C
[91 nt withheld, positions 3492-3582]
A
[49 nt withheld, positions 3584-3632]
CCTTTGACGTTGGAGTCCACGTTCTTT
[37 nt withheld, positions 3660-3696]
ACCCTATCTCGGTCTATTCTTTTGATTTATAAGGGATTTTGCCGATTTCGGCCTATTGGTTAAAAAATGA
GCTGATTTAACAAAAATTTAACGCGAATTTTAACAAAATATTAACGCTTACAATTTAGGTGGCACTTTTC
GGGGAAATGTGCGCGGAACCCCTATTTGTTTATTTTTCTAAATACATTCAAATATGTATCCGCTCATGAG
ACAATAACCCTGATAAATGCTTCAATAATATTGAAAAAGGAAGAGTATGAGTATTCAACATTTCCGTGTC
GCCCTTATTCCCTTTTTTGCGGCATTTTGCCTTCCTGTTTTTGCTCACCCAGAAACGCTGGTGAAAGTAA
AAGATGCTGAAGATCAGTTGGGTGCACGAGTGGGTTACATCGAACTGGATCTCAACAGCGGTAAGATCCT
TGAGAGTTTTCGCCCCGAAGAACGTTTTCCAATGATGAGCACTTTTAAAGTTCTGCTATGTGGCGCGGTA
TTATCCCGTATTGACGCCGGGCAAGAGCAACTCGGTCGCCGCATACACTATTCTCAGAATGACTTGGTTG
AGTACTCACCAGTCACAGAAAAGCATCTTACGGATGGCATGACAGTAAGAGAATTATGCAGTGCTGCCAT
AACCATGAGTGATAACACTGCGGCCAACTTACTTCTGACAACGATCGGAGGACCGAAGGAGCTAACCGCT
TTTTTGCACAACATGGGGGATCATGTAACTCGCCTTGATCGTTGGGAACCGGAGCTGAATGAAGCCATAC
CAAACGACGAGCGTGACACCACGATGCCTGTAGCAATGGCAACAACGTTGCGCAAACTATTAACTGGCGA
ACTACTTACTCTAGCTTCCCGGCAACAATTAATAGACTGGATGGAGGCGGATAAAGTTGCAGGACCACTT
CTGCGCTCGGCCCTTCCGGCTGGCTGGTTTATTGCTGATAAATCTGGAGCCGGTGAGCGTGGGTCTCGCG
GTATCATTGCAGCACTGGGGCCAGATGGTAAGCCCTCCCGTATCGTAGTTATCTACACGACGGGGAGTCA
GGCAACTATGGATGAACGAAATAGACAGATCGCTGAGATAGGTGCCTCACTGATTAAGCATTGGTAACTG
TCAGACCAAGTTTACTCATATATACTTTAGATTGATTTAAAACTTCATTTTTAATTTAAAAGGATCTAGG
TGAAGATCCTTTTTGATAATCTCATGACCAAAATCCCTTAACGTGAGTTTTCGTTCCACTGAGCGTCAGA
CCCCGTAGAAAAGATCAAAGGATCTTCTTGAGATCCTTTTTTTCTGCGCGTAATCTGCTGCTTGCAAACA
AAAAAACCACCGCTACCAGCGGTGGTTTGTTTGCCGGATCAAGAGCTACCAACTCTTTTTCCGAAGGTAA
CTGGCTTCAGCAGAGCGCAGATACCAAATACTGTTCTTCTAGTGTAGCCGTAGTTAGGCCACCACTTCAA
GAACTCTGTAGCACCGCCTACATACCTCGCTCTGCTAATCCTGTTACCAGTGGCTGCTGCCAGTGGCGAT
AAGTCGTGTCTTACCGGGTTGGACTCAAGACGATAGTTACCGGATAAGGCGCAGCGGTCGGGCTGAACGG
GGGGTTCGTGCACACAGCCCAGCTTGGAGCGAACGACCTACACCGAACTGAGATACCTACAGCGTGAGCT
ATGAGAAAGCGCCACGCTTCCCGAAGGGAGAAAGGCGGACAGGTATCCGGTAAGCGGCAGGGTCGGAACA
GGAGAGCGCACGAGGGAGCTTCCAGGGGGAAACGCCTGGTATCTTTATAGTCCTGTCGGGTTTCGCCACC
TCTGACTTGAGCGTCGATTTTTGTGATGCTCGTCAGGGGGGCGGAGCCTATGGAAAAACGCCAGCAACGC
GGCCTTTTTACGGTTCCTGGCCTTTTGCTGGCCTTTTGCTCACATGTTCTTTCCTGCGTTATCCCCTGAT
TCTGTGGATAACCGTATTACCGCCTTTGAGTGAGCTGATACCGCTCGCCGCAGCCGAACGACCGAGCGCA
GCGAGTCAGTGAGCGAGGAAGCGGAAGAGCGCCCAATACGCAAACCGCCTCTCCCCGCGCGTTGGCCGAT
TCATTAATGCAGCTGGCACGACAGGTTTCCCGACTGGAAAGCGGGCAGTGAGCGCAACGCAATTAATGTG
AGTTAGCTCACTCATTAGGCACCCCAGGCTTTACACTTTATGCTTCCGGCTCGTATGTTGTGTGGAATTG
TGAGCGGATAACAATTTCACACAGGAAACAGCTATGACCATGATTACGCCAAGCGCGCAATTAACCCTCA
CTAAAGGGAACAAAAGCTGGAGCTGCAAGCTTAATGTAGTCTTATGCAATACTCTTGTAGTCTTGCAACA
TGGTAACGATGAGTTAGCAACATGCCTTACAAGGAGAGAAAAAGCACCGTGCATGCCGATTGGTGGAAGT
AAGGTGGTACGATCGTGCCTTATTAGGAAGGCAACAGACGGGTCTGACATGGATTGGACGAACCACTGAA
TTGCCGCATTGCAGAGATATTGTATTTAAGTGCCTAGCTCGATACATAAACGGGTCTCTCTGGTTAGACC
AGATCTGAGCCTGGGAGCTCTCTGGCTAACTAGGGAACCCACTGCTTAAGCCTCAATAAAGCTTGCCTTG
AGTGCTTCAAGTAGTGTGTGCCCGTCTGTTGTGTGACTCTGGTAACTAGAGATCCCTCAGACCCTTTTAG
TCAGTGTGGAAAATCTCTAGCAGTGGCGCCCGAACAGGGACTTGAAAGCGAAAGGGAAACCAGAGGAGCT
CTCTCGACGCAGGACTCGGCTTGCTGAAGCGCGCACGGCAAGAGGCGAGGGGCGGCGACTGGTGAGTACG
CCAAAAATTTTGACTAGCGGAGGCTAGAAGGAGAGAGATGGGTGCGAGAGCGTCAGTATTAAGCGGGGGA
GAATTAGATCGCGATGGGAAAAAATTCGGTTAAGGCCAGGGGGAAAGAAAAAATATAAATTAAAACATAT
AGTATGGGCAAGCAGGGAGCTAGAACGATTCGCAGTTAATCCTGGCCTGTTAGAAACATCAGAAGGCTGT
AGACAAATACTGGGACAGCTACAACCATCCCTTCAGACAGGATCAGAAGAACTTAGATCATTATATAATA
CAGTAGCAACCCTCTATTGTGTGCATCAAAGGATAGAGATAAAAGACACCAAGGAAGCTTTAGACAAGAT
AGAGGAAGAGCAAAACAAAAGTAAGACCACCGCACAGCAAGCGGCCGCTGATCTTCAGACCTGGAGGAGG
AGATATGAGGGACAATTGGAGAAGTGAATTATATAAATATAAAGTAGTAAAAATTGAACCATTAGGAGTA
GCACCCACCAAGGCAAAGAGAAGAGTGGTGCAGAGAGAAAAAAGAGCAGTGGGAATAGGAGCTTTGTTCC
TTGGGTTCTTGGGAGCAGCAGGAAGCACTATGGGCGCAGCGTCAATGACGCTGACGGTACAGGCCAGACA
ATTATTGTCTGGTATAGTGCAGCAGCAGAACAATTTGCTGAGGGCTATTGAGGCGCAACAGCATCTGTTG
CAACTCACAGTCTGGGGCATCAAGCAGCTCCAGGCAAGAATCCTGGCTGTGGAAAGATACCTAAAGGATC
AACAGCTCCTGGGGATTTGGGGTTGCTCTGGAAAACTCATTTGCACCACTGCTGTGCCTTGGAATGCTAG
TTGGAGTAATAAATCTCTGGAACAGATTTGGAATCACACGACCTGGATGGAGTGGGACAGAGAAATTAAC
AATTACACAAGCTTAATACACTCCTTAATTGAAGAATCGCAAAACCAGCAAGAAAAGAATGAACAAGAAT
TATTGGAATTAGATAAATGGGCAAGTTTGTGGAATTGGTTTAACATAACAAATTGGCTGTGGTATATAAA
ATTATTCATAATGATAGTAGGAGGCTTGGTAGGTTTAAGAATAGTTTTTGCTGTACTTTCTATAGTGAAT
AGAGTTAGGCAGGGATATTCACCATTATCGTTTCAGACCCACCTCCCAACCCCGAGGGGACCCAGAGAGG
GCCTATTTCCCATGATTCCTTCATATTTGCATATACGATACAAGGCTGTTAGAGAGATAATTAGAATTAA
TTTGACTGTAAACACAAAGATATTAGTACAAAATACGTGACGTAGAAAGTAATAATTTCTTGGGTAGTTT
GCAGTTTTAAAATTATGTTTTAAAATGGACTATCATATGCTTACCGTAACTTGAAAGTATTTCGATTTCT
TGGCTTTATATATCTTGTGGAAAGGACGAAACACCGATGGGCAAGACCGCTCGCCGGTTTTAGAGCTAGA
AATAGCAAGTTAAAATAAGGCTAGTCCGTTATCAACTTGAAAAAGTGGCACCGAGTCGGTGCTTTTTTAA
GCTTGGCGTAACTAGATCTTGAGACAAATGGCAGTATTCATCCACAATTTTAAAAGAAAAGGGGGGATTG
GGGGGTACAGTGCAGGGGAAAGAATAGTAGACATAATAGCAACAGACATACAAACTAAAGAATTACAAAA
ACAAATTACAAAAATTCAAAATTTTCGGGTTTATTACAGGGACAGCAGAGATCCACTTTGGCGCCGGCTC
GAGGGGG
Features (pLannotate 1.2.2; 29 found; start..end, strand, type, name):
     14..80      +  CDS            small t antigen (fragment): SV40 (simian virus 40) small t antigen
    106..317     +  promoter       EF-1α core promoter: core promoter for human elongation factor EF-1α
    318..1256    +  intron         EF-1α intron A: intron upstream of the start codon of human EF-1α
   1278..1877    +  CDS            PuroR (fragment): puromycin N-acetyltransferase; pac from Streptomyces; confers resistance to puromycin
   1893..2481    +  misc_feature   WPRE: woodchuck hepatitis virus posttranscriptional regulatory element
   2532..2551    +  misc_feature   cPPT/CTS (fragment): central polypurine tract and central termination sequence of HIV-1
   2553..2786    +  LTR            3' LTR (ΔU3): self-inactivating 3' long terminal repeat (LTR) from HIV-1
   2864..2985    +  polyA_signal   SV40 poly(A) signal: SV40 polyadenylation signal
   3025..3160    +  rep_origin     SV40 ori: SV40 origin of replication
   3181..3199    -  promoter       T7 promoter: promoter for bacteriophage T7 RNA polymerase
   3207..3362    +  CDS            lacZα (fragment): LacZα fragment of β-galactosidase; lacZ fragment
   3367..3795    +  rep_origin     f1 ori (sequence partly withheld): f1 bacteriophage origin of replication; arrow indicates direction of (+) strand synthesis
   3848..3952    +  promoter       AmpR promoter: bla
   3953..4813    +  CDS            AmpR: β-lactamase; bla; confers resistance to ampicillin, carbenicillin, and related antibiotics
   4984..5572    +  rep_origin     ori: high-copy-number ColE1/pMB1/pBR322/pUC origin of replication
   5755..5847    +  CDS            lacI (fragment): lac repressor; lacI; The lac repressor binds to the lac operator to inhibit transcription in E. coli. This inhibition can be relieved by adding lactose or isopropyl-β-D-thiogalactopyranoside (IPTG).
   5860..5881    +  protein_bind   CAP binding site: CAP binding activates transcription in the presence of cAMP. E. coli catabolite activator protein
   5896..5926    +  promoter       lac promoter: promoter for the E. coli lac operon
   5934..5950    +  protein_bind   lac operator: The lac repressor binds to the lac operator to inhibit transcription in E. coli. This inhibition can be relieved by adding lactose or isopropyl-β-D-thiogalactopyranoside (IPTG). lac repressor encoded by lacI
   5995..6013    +  promoter       T3 promoter: promoter for bacteriophage T3 RNA polymerase
   6041..6267    +  promoter       RSV promoter: Rous sarcoma virus enhancer/promoter
   6268..6448    +  LTR            5' LTR (truncated): truncated 5' long terminal repeat (LTR) from HIV-1
   6495..6620    +  misc_feature   HIV-1 Ψ: packaging signal of human immunodeficiency virus type 1
   6604..6967    +  CDS            HIV-1 gag (fragment): gag protein from human immunodeficiency virus 1; gag
   7113..7346    +  misc_feature   RRE: The Rev response element (RRE) of HIV-1 allows for Rev-dependent mRNA export from the nucleus to the cytoplasm.
   7723..7749    +  CDS            Rev (fragment): human immunodeficiency virus 1 (HIV-1) Rev protein; rev; enhances nuclear export of unspliced and incompletely spliced viral mRNAs
   7753..7993    +  promoter       U6 promoter: RNA polymerase III promoter for human U6 snRNA
   8023..8098    +  misc_RNA       gRNA scaffold: guide RNA scaffold for the Streptococcus pyogenes CRISPR/Cas9 system
   8154..8271    +  misc_feature   cPPT/CTS: central polypurine tract and central termination sequence of HIV-1
