[The description below was written by a language model from this plasmid's Addgene catalogue record and pLannotate feature annotations shown in this document.]
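Description:
TGFBR1 gRNA (BRDN0001145243) is a third-generation lentiviral guide RNA plasmid built on the lentiGuide-Puro backbone and designed to direct Streptococcus pyogenes Cas9 to the human TGFBR1 gene, which encodes the type I TGF-β receptor (ALK5). It is propagated in E. coli as a high-copy plasmid through a ColE1/pUC-type origin with ampicillin selection from the β-lactamase gene. An f1 origin, an SV40 origin and poly(A) signal, and leftover lac, T7 and T3 cloning-vector elements are also annotated in the backbone.

The viral transfer cassette begins with an RSV promoter fused to a truncated HIV-1 5' LTR, which makes genomic RNA production Tat-independent. This is followed by the Ψ packaging signal with adjoining gag sequence, the Rev response element for nuclear export of the unspliced genome, and a cPPT/CTS. The cassette ends in a ΔU3 self-inactivating 3' LTR. Within it, the human U6 RNA polymerase III promoter drives the TGFBR1-specific spacer joined to the SpCas9 gRNA scaffold. A separate EF-1α promoter, including its intron A, expresses puromycin N-acetyltransferase so that transduced mammalian cells can be selected with puromycin. A WPRE downstream of this marker enhances transcript expression.

The plasmid carries no Cas9, so it is meant to be used with a separate Cas9 lentivirus or in cells that already express the nuclease, typically for knockout of TGFBR1. It belongs to a human kinome gRNA collection. The depositor notes that the guide was designed against a GenBank reference sequence that has since been withdrawn.
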