Addgene plasmid #76645: TGFBR1 gRNA (BRDN0001145243)
Purpose: 3rd generation lentiviral gRNA plasmid targeting human TGFBR1
Depositing lab: John Doench & David Root. Depositing organization: Broad Institute. Publication: Optimized sgRNA design to maximize activity and minimize off-target effects of CRISPR-Cas9. Doench JG, Fusi N, Sullender M, Hegde M, Vaimberg EW, Donovan KF, Smith I, Tothova Z, Wilen C, Orchard R, Virgin HW, Listgarten J, Root DE. Nat Biotechnol. 2016 Jan 18. doi: 10.1038/nbt.3437. PubMed 26780180.
Backbone
  Vector backbone: lentiGuide-Puro
  Backbone manufacturer: Zhang Lab (Addgene plasmid # 52963)
  Vector type: Mammalian Expression, Lentiviral, CRISPR
  Selectable markers: Puromycin
Growth in bacteria
  Bacterial resistance: Ampicillin, 100 μg/mL
  Growth temperature: 37°C
  Growth strain: DH5alpha
  Copy number: High Copy
Gene/Insert
  Gene/Insert name: TGFBR1 (alt name: TGFBR1)
  gRNA/shRNA sequence: ATGGGCAAGACCGCTCGCCG
  Species: H. sapiens (human)
  Entrez Gene: TGFBR1 (a.k.a. AAT5, ACVRLK4, ALK-5, ALK5, ESS1, LDS1, LDS1A, LDS2A, MSSE, SKR4, TBR-i, TBRI, TGFR-1, tbetaR-I)
  Promoter: hU6
  Cloning method: Unknown
  Sequencing primers: 5′ U6-F; 3′ pS2-R
Terms and licenses: Academic/Nonprofit Terms; Industry Terms: Not Available to Industry
Depositor comments: The gRNA was designed to target a Genbank reference sequence which has since been removed from the database. Note that this plasmid does NOT contain Cas9. It should be used in conjunction with lentiCas9-Blast (Addgene #52962) or otherwise with cell lines already expressing Cas9. Browse the full kinome gRNA library at http://www.addgene.org/pooled-library/broadgpp-human-kinome/ or visit http://www.broadinstitute.org/rnai/public/ for detailed protocols and information.
How to cite: TGFBR1 gRNA (BRDN0001145243) was a gift from John Doench & David Root (Addgene plasmid # 76645 ; http://n2t.net/addgene:76645 ; RRID:Addgene_76645)
