>Addgene plasmid #76645 | TGFBR1 gRNA (BRDN0001145243) | depositor partial sequence | sequence record 144105 | Target Sequence
ATGGGCAAGACCGCTCGCCG
