>Addgene plasmid #76645 | TGFBR1 gRNA (BRDN0001145243) | addgene partial sequence | sequence record 186227 | hU6-F
CGTAGAAAGTAATAATTTCTTGGGTAGTTTGCAGTTTTAAAATTATGTTTTAAAATGGACTATCATATGC
TTACCGTAACTTGAAAGTATTTCGATTTCTTGGCTTTATATATCTTGTGGAAAGGACGAAACACCGATGG
GCAAGACCGCTCGCCGGTTTTAGAGCTAGAAATAGCAAGTTAAAATAAGGCTAGTCCGTTATCAACTTGA
AAAAGTGGCACCGAGTCGGTGCTTTTTTAAGCTTGGCGTAACTAGATCTTGAGACAAATGGCAGTATTCA
TCCACAATTTTAAAAGAAAAGGGGGGATTGGGGGGTACAGTGCAGGGGAAAGAATAGTAGACATAATAGC
AACAGACATACAAACTAAAGAATTACAAAAACAAATTACAAAAATTCAAAATTTTCGGGTTTATTACAGG
GACAGCAGAGATCCACTTTGGCGCCGGCTCGAGGGGGCCCGGGTGCAAAGATGGATAAAGTTTTAAACAG
AGAGGAATCTTTGCAGCTAATGGACCTTCTAGGTCTTGAAAGGAGTGGGAATTGGCTCCGGTGCCCGTCA
GTGGGCAGAG
